Addgene plasmid #138957: pUAS-kkv-R896K::NG
Purpose: Used to generate a transgene that will express an inactive fluorescent Chitin Synthase in Drosophila using Gal4
Depositing lab: Paul Adler. Publication: The localization of chitin synthase mediates the patterned deposition of chitin in developing Drosophila bristles. Adler PN. bioRxiv 2020 10.1101/718841.
Backbone
  Vector backbone: pUAST-attb
  Total vector size (bp): 8904
  Vector type: Insect Expression
Growth in bacteria
  Bacterial resistance: Ampicillin, 100 μg/mL
  Growth temperature: 37°C
  Growth strain: DH5alpha
  Copy number: High Copy
Gene/Insert
  Gene/Insert name: kkv-R896K::NG (alt name: chitin synthase)
  Species: D. melanogaster (fly)
  Mutation: R896K
  GenBank ID: NM_079509.3
  Entrez Gene: kkv (a.k.a. Dmel_CG2666, Blimp, CG2666, CS-1, CS-1/kkv, ChSB, DmCS-1, DmeCHS1, DmeChSB, Dmel\CG2666, Kkv, blimp, chitin synthase, l(3)82Fh)
  Promoter: UAS
  Tag / fusion protein: Neon Green fused to C terminus of Kkv
  Cloning method: Restriction Enzyme; 5′ cloning site Xho1 (not destroyed); 3′ cloning site Xba1 (not destroyed)
  Sequencing primers: 5′ CTGGGTGCTGCCTGCGG
Resource information
  A portion of this plasmid was derived from a plasmid made by: The kkv cDNA came from the Drosophila genome project.
Terms and licenses: Academic/Nonprofit Terms; Industry Terms: Not Available to Industry
Depositor comments: Please visit https://www.biorxiv.org/content/10.1101/718841v3 for bioRxiv preprint.
How to cite: pUAS-kkv-R896K::NG was a gift from Paul Adler (Addgene plasmid # 138957 ; http://n2t.net/addgene:138957 ; RRID:Addgene_138957)
