[The description below was written by a language model from this plasmid's Addgene catalogue record and pLannotate feature annotations shown in this document.]
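Description:
pUAS-kkv-R896K::NG is a Drosophila transgenesis and expression plasmid built on the pUAST-attB backbone. It carries the D. melanogaster krotzkopf verkehrt (kkv) chitin synthase cDNA with an R896K substitution, fused at its C terminus to the monomeric yellow-green fluorescent protein mNeonGreen. The insert was cloned between XhoI and XbaI sites, both retained. Expression is driven by five tandem Gal4-binding UAS sites placed upstream of the hsp70 basal promoter, so the fusion is transcribed only in tissues where a Gal4 driver is present. Downstream of mNeonGreen lie the SV40 small t intron and the SV40 polyadenylation signal, which provide splicing and 3' end processing. The short T antigen and NLS annotations in this region are fragments of that SV40 terminator segment rather than expressed parts. The kkv coding sequence itself is not annotated in the feature table, but the unannotated stretch between the promoter and mNeonGreen is where it would lie.

For germline transformation, the plasmid carries a φC31 attB site for integrase-mediated insertion into a genomic attP landing site, and a mini-white gene that serves as an eye-colour marker for identifying transformants. A single loxP site sits next to mini-white. In E. coli the plasmid is maintained at high copy through a ColE1/pUC-type origin with ampicillin resistance, and an f1 origin is also present. The catalogue size of 8,904 bp appears to describe the empty backbone, since the full sequenced record is 14,025 nt.

According to the record, the construct is used to generate flies that express a catalytically inactive, fluorescently labelled chitin synthase under Gal4 control. The associated work concerns chitin synthase localization and patterned chitin deposition in developing bristles.
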