Features (pLannotate 1.2.2; 24 found; start..end, strand, type, name):
   5001..5711    +  CDS            mNeonGreen: bright monomeric yellow-green fluorescent protein derived from LanYFP (Shaner et al., 2013)
   5722..5796    +  CDS            small t antigen (fragment): SV40 (simian virus 40) small t antigen
   5798..5863    +  intron         small t intron: SV40 (simian virus 40) small t antigen intron
   5993..6013    +  CDS            SV40 NLS: nuclear localization signal of SV40 (simian virus 40) large T antigen
   6020..6154    +  CDS            LT_POVHA (fragment): Protein inferred from homology: Swiss-Prot protein existence level 3. Isoform large T antigen is a key early protein essential for both driving viral replication and inducing cellular transformation. Plays a role in viral genome replication by driving entry of quiescent cells into the cell cycle and by autoregulating the synthesis of viral early mRNA. Displays highly oncogenic activities by corrupting the host cellular checkpoint mechanisms that guard cell division and the transcription, replication, and repair of DNA. Participates in the modulation of cellular gene expression preceeding viral
   6179..6262    +  CDS            large T antigen (fragment): large T antigen from SV40 (simian virus 40)
   6285..6419    +  polyA_signal   SV40 poly(A) signal: SV40 polyadenylation signal
   6448..6517    +  protein_bind   attB: attB site for the φC31 integrase (Groth et al., 2000) phage φC31 integrase
   6736..6754    -  promoter       T3 promoter: promoter for bacteriophage T3 RNA polymerase
   6797..6819    -  protein_bind   lac operator (fragment): The lac repressor binds to the lac operator to inhibit transcription in E. coli. This inhibition can be relieved by adding lactose or isopropyl-β-D-thiogalactopyranoside (IPTG). lac repressor encoded by lacI
   6823..6853    -  promoter       lac promoter: promoter for the E. coli lac operon
   6868..6889    -  protein_bind   CAP binding site: CAP binding activates transcription in the presence of cAMP. E. coli catabolite activator protein
   6902..6994    -  CDS            lacI (fragment): lac repressor; lacI; The lac repressor binds to the lac operator to inhibit transcription in E. coli. This inhibition can be relieved by adding lactose or isopropyl-β-D-thiogalactopyranoside (IPTG).
   7177..7765    -  rep_origin     ori: high-copy-number ColE1/pMB1/pBR322/pUC origin of replication
   7936..8796    -  CDS            AmpR: β-lactamase; bla; confers resistance to ampicillin, carbenicillin, and related antibiotics
   8797..8901    -  promoter       AmpR promoter: bla
   8954..9382    -  rep_origin     f1 ori (sequence partly withheld): f1 bacteriophage origin of replication; arrow indicates direction of (+) strand synthesis
   9387..9544    -  CDS            lacZα (fragment): LacZα fragment of β-galactosidase; lacZ fragment
   9547..9565    +  promoter       T7 promoter: promoter for bacteriophage T7 RNA polymerase
   9590..13709   +  gene           mini-white: white; This modified version of the white gene lacks part of the first intron.
  13716..13749   -  protein_bind   loxP: Cre-mediated recombination occurs in the 8-bp core sequence (GCATACAT). Cre recombinase
  13762..13783   -  misc_feature   MCS (fragment): pUC18/19 multiple cloning site
  13782..13876   +  protein_bind   5X UAS: five tandem copies of the "ScaI site" 17-mer CGGAGTACTGTCCTCCG, an upstream activating sequence (UAS) that efficiently binds yeast Gal4 (Webster et al., 1988; Pfeiffer et al., 2010) GAL4
  13895..108     +  promoter       hsp70 promoter (across the origin): Drosophila melanogaster hsp70Bb promoter
>Addgene plasmid #138957 | pUAS-kkv-R896K::NG | addgene full sequence | sequence record 274787 | Addgene NGS Result
AGTGCAAGTTAAAGTGAATCAATTAAAAGTAACCAGCAACCAAGTAAATCAACTGCAACTACTGAAATCT
GCCAAGAAGTAATTATTGAATACAAGAAGAGAACTCTGAATAGGGAATTGGGAATTCGTTAACAGATCTG
CGGCCGCGGCTCGAGATGTCTGCGATGCGGCATCGCCCGATGGCCCCTCCGGGCCAAGGACCAGGAGCGG
GAACCGCTGGGGAGCACGTCGACAGCGATGACAACAACTTTACCGACGACGAGAGCTCGCCCCTCACCCA
CGACATTTACGGCGGCAGCCAACGCACCATACAAGAGACGAAGGGTTGGGATGTTTTCCGGGATCCGCCA
ATCAAAATTGAGACCGGATCGACGGCGAACCAGGAATGCTTAGAATTAACCGTGAAGATCTTGAAGATCT
TCGCCTATGTGATTACGTTTATAATAGTTTTAACCGGTGGCGTCATCGCCAAGGGCACAATGCTCTTCAT
GACTTCGCAGGTGCGCAAGGATAAGAAGATGGAGTACTGCAACAAAGACTTGGGTCGGGACAAAAGCTTC
GTAGTCCGACTTCCGGAGGAGGAGCGAGTGGCCTGGATCTGGGCTCTGCTCATAGCATATGCCCTTCCCG
AGATCGGAGCCTTGATCCGATCCGCCCGCATCTGCTTCTTCAAGACCTTTAAGGTGCCGAAGACGGGCCA
CTTCCTCTTCGTCTGGCTGATGGAGAGCTTGAGTGCCGTGGGCATGGCGCTGCTGATGTTCGTGGTTCTG
CCCCAGATCGACGCCATCCAGGGCGCCATGCTAACCAACTGCCTGTGCGTCGTGCCGGGCATCTTCGGCC
TTCTATCGCGCACCTCCAAGGAGGGCAAGCGCTTTGTAAAGGTGATCATCGATCTGGCGGCGGTGGCGGC
CCAGGTGACGGGCCTGGTGATCTGGCCGCTGCTGGAGAACCGCCGTGAGCTGTGGGTCATCCCGGTGGCC
TGTGTCATGATCTCGTGCGGCTGGTGGGAGAATTACGTGTCGCCACAGTCCCCGCTCGGCCTGGTTCGAG
CCCTGGGTCGCATCAAGGAGGAGATGAAGTACACTCGCTACTTCTGCCACATATTCCTATCCATCTGGAA
GATCCTGCTTTTCTTCACCGTCACACTGCTCATCTACTGGGCGCAAGGCGAGGAACCCGGCAATCTGTTT
GCCATGTACGGAGATGCCTTTGGACCCCACAAGATCATAGTCTACGAACTGCCAGCGGGACTGGGCGGTG
TGCTTCCAGATACCCTGGAATCGGCCAACATTGACACCGTGGATGTGGATGCCGCCTACAATACGGTGGT
GTATGTACTGCTTCTACAGATTTTCGGCGCCTACTTGTGCTACATCTTCGGAAAGTTCGCCTGCAAGATC
CTCATCCAGGGATTCAGCTACGCGTTTCCCGTCAGTCTAACTGTTCCGCTCTCTGTTACGTTCCTGATCG
CAGCCTGTGGAATCCGGATCGACGATCCCTGCTTCTTCCATGACACCATTCCGGACTATCTGTTCTTCAC
GAGCCCCTCGAACTTCCGGTTCAACAACTTTGTCACCGAGCAAATGGCGTGGGCCTGGATCCTTTGGCTC
CTCAGTCAGACCTGGATAGCACTGCACATCTGGACTCCGAAGTGCGAGCGTCTGGCCACCACCGAGAAGT
TGTTTGTCCAGCCCATGTACTCCTCTCTACTGATCGATCAGTCGATGGCCCTCAACCGAAGGCGCGATGA
CCAGGCAGATGTGAAAACAGAGGATCTCTCGGAGATCGAAAAGGAAAAGGGCGATGAGTACTACGAGACC
ATTTCTGTGCACACGGATCGCTCCTCGGCACCCAACAAGCCATCGATTAAGTCCTCCGACAACATCACAC
GAATCTACTCCTGCGCGACCATGTGGCATGAGACGAAGGACGAGATGATAGAGTTCTTGAAGAGCATCAT
GCGAATGGACGAGGACCAGTGTGCTCGTCGCGTGGCTCAAAAGTATCTGAGGGTTCTCGATCCGGACTAT
TATGAATTTGAGACCCACATCTTCTTCGATGACGCCTTCGAAATCTCCGATCACAGCGACGATGATATCC
AGTGCAATCGATTCGTCAAGCTCTTGATAGCCACCATGGACGAGGCTGCCTCCGAGATCCATCAGACCAC
GATCAGACTGCGTCCGCCCAAGAAGTATCCCACTCCGTACGGAGGCCGCCTGGTGTGGACCCTTCCAGGG
AAGACCAAATTCATTACGCACTTAAAGGACAAGGACCGCATTCGTCACAGGAAGCGTTGGTCTCAGGTCA
TGTACATGTATTACCTGCTGGGACATCGTCTAATGGAGCTGCCCATTTCGGTGGATCGCAAGGATGCAAT
TGCGGAGAACACCTACCTTTTGACCCTGGACGGAGATATTGACTTCAAGCCGAATGCGGTGACTCTACTG
GTGGATCTGATGAAGAAGAACAAGAACCTGGGTGCTGCCTGCGGTCGCATTCATCCCGTGGGATCGGGAC
CCATGGTGTGGTACCAACTTTTCGAATACGCCATCGGCCATTGGCTGCAAAAGGCCACGGAGCACATGAT
TGGCTGCGTGCTCTGTTCACCTGGATGCTTCTCCCTGTTCAGGGGCAAGGCCCTCATGGATGACAATGTG
ATGAAGAAATACACGACACGGTCGGATGAGGCTCGTCACTACGTGCAGTACGATCAGGGCGAGGATCGTT
GGCTGTGCACATTGCTCCTCCAGAGGGGATACCGCGTGGAGTACTCGGCTGCCAGTGATGCGTACACCCA
CTGCCCCGAGGGATTCAATGAGTTCTACAACCAGCGGCGCAAATGGGTGCCCTCGACCATAGCCAACATC
ATGGATCTTCTGGCGGATGCGAAGCGCACGATCAAGATCAATGACAACATTTCGCTTCTGTACATCTTCT
ACCAGATGATGTTGATGGGCGGCACCATCCTGGGACCCGGAACCATTTTCCTTATGTTGGTGGGTGCATT
CGTGGCAGCCTTTCGCATTGACAACTGGACCTCCTTCCACTACAACATCGTGCCGATCCTGGCCTTCATG
TTTATCTGCTTCACCTGTAAGTCGAACATCCAGTTGTTCGTGGCCCAAGTCCTTTCGACGGCATATGCCC
TGATCATGATGGCGGTGATTGTGGGTACGGCCTTGCAGTTGGGAGAGGACGGAATAGGCTCCCCTTCGGC
CATTTTCCTGATATCCATGGTGGGCTCATTCTTCATAGCCGCATGTTTGCATCCACAAGAGTTCTGGTGC
ATTACATGCGGCCTAATCTATTTGCTGTCCATCCCGTCCATGTACCTGCTGCTCATCTTGTACTCTATCA
TCAACCTAAACGTCGTCTCCTGGGGCACCCGCGAGGTGGTGGCTAAGAAGACCAAGAAAGAACTGGAGGC
GGAGAAGAAGGCCGCCGAGGAGGCCAAAAAGAGGGTGAAGCAGAAGAGCATGCTGAGCTTCCTTCAGAGT
GGAATCGGGGACAATGGCGACGAGGAGGGCTCCGTGGAGTTCTCTCTCGCTGGACTCTTCCGCTGCATAT
TCTGCACCCACGGAAAAACATCCGACGAGAAGCAGCAGCTGACCTCCATCGCCGAATCGCTGGACACGAT
CAAACATCGAATGGACACCATCGAGAGTGCTGTGGATCCCCATGGTCACCATGCCTCCCGACATGGCAGG
AGGAGAACCACATCCAGTGGCTCCAAGGATCACCACCTGCTGACCTCGGTGGCGGAGAAGTCTGGCGATG
AATCGGACGAGTCGGACTCAGACACTTCGGCGGAACCAAAGCAGGAGCGAGACTTTCTAACCAATCCCTA
CTGGATCGAGGACCCCGATGTACGCAAGGGCGAGGTCGATTTTCTCTCCAGCACCGAGATCCAGTTCTGG
AAGGATCTCATCGACCAGTATCTCTATCCCATCGACAATGATCCCGTGGAGCAGGCCCGCATAGCCAAAG
ATCTGAAGGAGCTGCGCGACTCGTCGGTGTTCGCGTTCTTCATGATCAATGCACTGTTCGTGCTGATCGT
GTTCCTGCTGCAGCTGAACAAGGACAACATCCACGTGAAGTGGCCCTTCGGAGTGCGGACGAACATCACC
TACGACGAGTCCACCCAGGAGGTGCACATCTCCAAGGAGTACCTTCAGCTGGAGCCCATCGGATTGGTGT
TCGTATTCTTCTTTGCTCTTATTTTGATAATCCAGTTCACGGCCATGCTGTTCCATCGATTTGGAACCAT
TTCGCACATCCTGGCCTCGACTGAACTCAACTTCTGCAAGAAGAAGTCTGAGGATCTGACACAGGACCAA
CTAATAGATAAGCATGCTGTGGAGATCGTCAAGAACTTGCAGAGGCTGCAGGGAATCGATGGCGACTACG
ACAATGACTCCGGTTCCGGGCCAGATCGCATAGCCAGGCGGAAGACCATTCAAAATCTGGAGAAGGCGCG
ACAGCCACGTCGCCAGATCGGCACCCTGGATGTGGCGTTCAAGAAGCGCTTCCTGAAACTCACCGCCGAT
GCGGAGAACAATCCGGCCACGCCCATTCTCACCCGCCGCCTGACAATGCGGGCGGAGACCATCCGGGCAC
TGGAGGTGCGTAAGAATTCGGTGATGGCCGAAAGGCGGAAGTCCGCGATGCAAACTCTGGGAGCAAAGAA
CGAGTACGGAATCACAACTGGAGCACCGATTAACAACAATGGAGCTCTGCCGAATCAGCGAAGCGGACGT
GTCTCGAATGCAGGCATCAGCATCAAGGATGTATTCAATGTGAACGGTGGTGGTGCCGAGCAGATTTACG
GCTCGAATGGGGGCGGCACTATCAACCAGGGTTACGAGCATGTGATCGACGAGGACGGCGACGGCAACTC
CCTGCGGCTGACCACCAGGAATCCCCATCCCCACCCGCACCACCAGGTCTCCTGGGGCCAGAACACCAAC
GGCGGCGGCGGTAATGGCACAGGTCGCCTGATGGTGAGCAAGGGCGAGGAGGATAACATGGCCTCTCTCC
CAGCGACACATGAGTTACACATCTTTGGCTCCATCAACGGTGTGGACTTTGACATGGTGGGTCAGGGCAC
CGGCAATCCAAATGATGGTTATGAGGAGTTAAACCTGAAGTCCACCAAGGGTGACCTCCAGTTCTCCCCC
TGGATTCTGGTCCCTCATATCGGGTATGGCTTCCATCAGTACCTGCCCTACCCTGACGGGATGTCGCCTT
TCCAGGCCGCCATGGTAGATGGCTCCGGATACCAAGTCCATCGCACAATGCAGTTTGAAGATGGTGCCTC
CCTTACTGTTAACTACCGCTACACCTACGAGGGAAGCCACATCAAAGGAGAGGCCCAGGTGAAGGGGACT
GGTTTCCCTGCTGACGGTCCTGTGATGACCAACTCGCTGACCGCTGCGGACTGGTGCAGGTCGAAGAAGA
CTTACCCCAACGACAAAACCATCATCAGTACCTTTAAGTGGAGTTACACCACTGGAAATGGCAAGCGCTA
CCGGAGCACTGCGCGGACCACCTACACCTTTGCCAAGCCAATGGCGGCTAACTATCTGAAGAACCAGCCG
ATGTACGTGTTCCGTAAGACGGAGCTCAAGCACTCCAAGACCGAGCTCAACTTCAAGGAGTGGCAAAAGG
CCTTTACCGATGTGATGGGCATGGACGAGCTGTACAAGTAATAGTCTAGAGGATCTTTGTGAAGGAACCT
TACTTCTGTGGTGTGACATAATTGGACAAACTACCTACAGAGATTTAAAGCTCTAAGGTAAATATAAAAT
TTTTAAGTGTATAATGTGTTAAACTACTGATTCTAATTGTTTGTGTATTTTAGATTCCAACCTATGGAAC
TGATGAATGGGAGCAGTGGTGGAATGCCTTTAATGAGGAAAACCTGTTTTGCTCAGAAGAAATGCCATCT
AGTGATGATGAGGCTACTGCTGACTCTCAACATTCTACTCCTCCAAAAAAGAAGAGAAAGGTAGAAGACC
CCAAGGACTTTCCTTCAGAATTGCTAAGTTTTTTGAGTCATGCTGTGTTTAGTAATAGAACTCTTGCTTG
CTTTGCTATTTACACCACAAAGGAAAAAGCTGCACTGCTATACAAGAAAATTATGGAAAAATATTTGATG
TATAGTGCCTTGACTAGAGATCATAATCAGCCATACCACATTTGTAGAGGTTTTACTTGCTTTAAAAAAC
CTCCCACACCTCCCCCTGAACCTGAAACATAAAATGAATGCAATTGTTGTTGTTAACTTGTTTATTGCAG
CTTATAATGGTTACAAATAAAGCAATAGCATCACAAATTTCACAAATAAAGCATTTTTTTCACTGCATTC
TAGTTGTGGTTTGTCCAAACTCATCAATGTATCTTATCATGTCTGGATCCACTAGTGTCGACGATGTAGG
TCACGGTCTCGAAGCCGCGGTGCGGGTGCCAGGGCGTGCCCTTGGGCTCCCCGGGCGCGTACTCCACCTC
ACCCATCTGGTCCATCATGATGAACGGGTCGAGGTGGCGGTAGTTGATCCCGGCGAACGCGCGGCGCACC
GGGAAGCCCTCGCCCTCGAAACCGCTGGGCGCGGTGGTCACGGTGAGCACGGGACGTGCGACGGCGTCGG
CGGGTGCGGATACGCGGGGCAGCGTCAGCGGGTTCTCGACGGTCACGGCGGGCATGTCGACACTAGTTCT
AGCCAGCTTTTGTTCCCTTTAGTGAGGGTTAATTTCGAGCTTGGCGTAATCATGGTCATAGCTGTTTCCT
GTGTGAAATTGTTATCCGCTCACAATTCCACACAACATACGAGCCGGAAGCATAAAGTGTAAAGCCTGGG
GTGCCTAATGAGTGAGCTAACTCACATTAATTGCGTTGCGCTCACTGCCCGCTTTCCAGTCGGGAAACCT
GTCGTGCCAGCTGCATTAATGAATCGGCCAACGCGCGGGGAGAGGCGGTTTGCGTATTGGGCGCTCTTCC
GCTTCCTCGCTCACTGACTCGCTGCGCTCGGTCGTTCGGCTGCGGCGAGCGGTATCAGCTCACTCAAAGG
CGGTAATACGGTTATCCACAGAATCAGGGGATAACGCAGGAAAGAACATGTGAGCAAAAGGCCAGCAAAA
GGCCAGGAACCGTAAAAAGGCCGCGTTGCTGGCGTTTTTCCATAGGCTCCGCCCCCCTGACGAGCATCAC
AAAAATCGACGCTCAAGTCAGAGGTGGCGAAACCCGACAGGACTATAAAGATACCAGGCGTTTCCCCCTG
GAAGCTCCCTCGTGCGCTCTCCTGTTCCGACCCTGCCGCTTACCGGATACCTGTCCGCCTTTCTCCCTTC
GGGAAGCGTGGCGCTTTCTCATAGCTCACGCTGTAGGTATCTCAGTTCGGTGTAGGTCGTTCGCTCCAAG
CTGGGCTGTGTGCACGAACCCCCCGTTCAGCCCGACCGCTGCGCCTTATCCGGTAACTATCGTCTTGAGT
CCAACCCGGTAAGACACGACTTATCGCCACTGGCAGCAGCCACTGGTAACAGGATTAGCAGAGCGAGGTA
TGTAGGCGGTGCTACAGAGTTCTTGAAGTGGTGGCCTAACTACGGCTACACTAGAAGAACAGTATTTGGT
ATCTGCGCTCTGCTGAAGCCAGTTACCTTCGGAAAAAGAGTTGGTAGCTCTTGATCCGGCAAACAAACCA
CCGCTGGTAGCGGTGGTTTTTTTGTTTGCAAGCAGCAGATTACGCGCAGAAAAAAAGGATCTCAAGAAGA
TCCTTTGATCTTTTCTACGGGGTCTGACGCTCAGTGGAACGAAAACTCACGTTAAGGGATTTTGGTCATG
AGATTATCAAAAAGGATCTTCACCTAGATCCTTTTAAATTAAAAATGAAGTTTTAAATCAATCTAAAGTA
TATATGAGTAAACTTGGTCTGACAGTTACCAATGCTTAATCAGTGAGGCACCTATCTCAGCGATCTGTCT
ATTTCGTTCATCCATAGTTGCCTGACTCCCCGTCGTGTAGATAACTACGATACGGGAGGGCTTACCATCT
GGCCCCAGTGCTGCAATGATACCGCGAGACCCACGCTCACCGGCTCCAGATTTATCAGCAATAAACCAGC
CAGCCGGAAGGGCCGAGCGCAGAAGTGGTCCTGCAACTTTATCCGCCTCCATCCAGTCTATTAATTGTTG
CCGGGAAGCTAGAGTAAGTAGTTCGCCAGTTAATAGTTTGCGCAACGTTGTTGCCATTGCTACAGGCATC
GTGGTGTCACGCTCGTCGTTTGGTATGGCTTCATTCAGCTCCGGTTCCCAACGATCAAGGCGAGTTACAT
GATCCCCCATGTTGTGCAAAAAAGCGGTTAGCTCCTTCGGTCCTCCGATCGTTGTCAGAAGTAAGTTGGC
CGCAGTGTTATCACTCATGGTTATGGCAGCACTGCATAATTCTCTTACTGTCATGCCATCCGTAAGATGC
TTTTCTGTGACTGGTGAGTACTCAACCAAGTCATTCTGAGAATAGTGTATGCGGCGACCGAGTTGCTCTT
GCCCGGCGTCAATACGGGATAATACCGCGCCACATAGCAGAACTTTAAAAGTGCTCATCATTGGAAAACG
TTCTTCGGGGCGAAAACTCTCAAGGATCTTACCGCTGTTGAGATCCAGTTCGATGTAACCCACTCGTGCA
CCCAACTGATCTTCAGCATCTTTTACTTTCACCAGCGTTTCTGGGTGAGCAAAAACAGGAAGGCAAAATG
CCGCAAAAAAGGGAATAAGGGCGACACGGAAATGTTGAATACTCATACTCTTCCTTTTTCAATATTATTG
AAGCATTTATCAGGGTTATTGTCTCATGAGCGGATACATATTTGAATGTATTTAGAAAAATAAACAAATA
GGGGTTCCGCGCACATTTCCCCGAAAAGTGCCACCTAAATTGTAAGCGTTAATATTTTGTTAAAATTCGC
GTTAAATTTTTGTTAAATCAGCTCATTTTTTAACCAATAGGCCGAAATCGGCAAAATCCCTTATAAATCA
AAAGAATAGACCGAGATAGGGT
[37 nt withheld, positions 9053-9089]
AAAGAACGTGGACTCCAACGTCAAAGG
[49 nt withheld, positions 9117-9165]
T
[91 nt withheld, positions 9167-9257]
G
[124 nt withheld, positions 9259-9382]
CCCATTCGCCATTCAGGCTGCGCAACTGTTGGGAAGGGCGATCGGTGCGGGCCTCTTCGCTATTACGCCA
GCTGGCGAAAGGGGGATGTGCTGCAAGGCGATTAAGTTGGGTAACGCCAGGGTTTTCCCAGTCACGACGT
TGTAAAACGACGGCCAGTGAATTGTAATACGACTCACTATAGGGCGAATTGGGTACGTACCGGGCCCCTA
GTATGTATGTAAGTTAATAAAACCCATTTTTGCGGAAAGTAGATAAAAAAAACATTTTTTTTTTTTACTG
CACTGGATATCATTGAACTTATCTGATCAGTTTTAAATTTACTTCGATCCAAGGGTATTTGATGTACCAG
GTTCTTTCGATTACCTCTCACTCAAAATGACATTCCACTCAAAGTCAGCGCTGTTTGCCTCCTTCTCTGT
CCACAGAAATATCGCCGTCTCTTTCGCCGCTGCGTCCGCTATCTCTTTCGCCACCGTTTGTAGCGTTACG
TAGCGTCAATGTCCGCCTTCAGTTGCATTTTGTCAGCGGTTTCGTGACGAAGCTCCAAGCGGTTTACGCC
ATCAATTAAACACAAAGTGCTGTGCCAAAACTCCTCTCGCTTCTTATTTTTGTTTGTTTTTTGAGTGATT
GGGGTGGTGATTGGTTTTGGGTGGGTAAGCAGGGGAAAGTGTGAAAAATCCCGGCAATGGGCCAAGAGGA
TCAGGAGCTATTAATTCGCGGAGGCAGCAAACACCCATCTGCCGAGCATCTGAACAATGTGAGTAGTACA
TGTGCATACATCTTAAGTTCACTTGATCTATAGGAACTGCGATTGCAACATCAAATTGTCTGCGGCGTGA
GAACTGCGACCCACAAAAATCCCAAACCGCAATTGCACAAACAAATAGTGACACGAAACAGATTATTCTG
GTAGCTGTTCTCGCTATATAAGACAATTTTTGAGATCATATCATGATCAAGACATCTAAAGGCATTCATT
TTCGACTATATTCTTTTTTACAAAAAATATAACAACCAGATATTTTAAGCTGATCCTAGATGCACAAAAA
ATAAATAAAAGTATAAACCTACTTCGTAGGATACTTCGGGGTACTTTTTGTTCGGGGTTAGATGAGCATA
ACGCTTGTAGTTGATATTTGAGATCCCCTATCATTGCAGGGTGACAGCGGAGCGGCTTCGCAGAGCTGCA
TTAACCAGGGCTTCGGGCAGGCCAAAAACTACGGCACGCTCCGGCCACCCAGTCCGCCGGAGGACTCCGG
TTCAGGGAGCGGCCAACTAGCCGAGAACCTCACCTATGCCTGGCACAATATGGACATCTTTGGGGCGGTC
AATCAGCCGGGCTCCGGATGGCGGCAGCTGGTCAACCGGACACGCGGACTATTCTGCAACGAGCGACACA
TACCGGCGCCCAGGAAACATTTGCTCAAGAACGGTGAGTTTCTATTCGCAGTCGGCTGATCTGTGTGAAA
TCTTAATAAAGGGTCCAATTACCAATTTGAAACTCAGTTTGCGGCGTGGCCTATCCGGGCGAACTTTTGG
CCGTGATGGGCAGTTCCGGTGCCGGAAAGACGACCCTGCTGAATGCCCTTGCCTTTCGATCGCCGCAGGG
CATCCAAGTATCGCCATCCGGGATGCGACTGCTCAATGGCCAACCTGTGGACGCCAAGGAGATGCAGGCC
AGGTGCGCCTATGTCCAGCAGGATGACCTCTTTATCGGCTCCCTAACGGCCAGGGAACACCTGATTTTCC
AAGCCATGGTGCGGATGCCACGACATCTGACCTATCGGCAGCGAGTGGCCCGCGTGGATCAGGTGATCCA
GGAGCTTTCGCTCAGCAAATGTCAGCACACGATCATCGGTGTGCCCGGCAGGGTGAAAGGTCTGTCCGGC
GGAGAAAGGAAGCGTCTGGCATTCGCCTCCGAGGCTCTAACCGATCCGCCGCTTCTGATCTGCGATGAGC
CCACCTCCGGACTGGACTCCTTTACCGCCCACAGCGTCGTCCAGGTGCTGAAGAAGCTGTCGCAGAAGGG
CAAGACCGTCATCCTGACCATTCATCAGCCGTCTTCCGAGCTGTTTGAGCTCTTTGACAAGATCCTTCTG
ATGGCCGAGGGCAGGGTAGCTTTCTTGGGCACTCCCAGCGAAGCCGTCGACTTCTTTTCCTAGTGAGTTC
GATGTGTTTATTAAGGGTATCTAGTATTACATAACATCTCAACTCCTATCCAGCGTGGGTGCCCAGTGTC
CTACCAACTACAATCCGGCGGACTTTTACGTACAGGTGTTGGCCGTTGTGCCCGGACGGGAGATCGAGTC
CCGTGATCGGATCGCCAAGATATGCGACAATTTTGCCATTAGCAAAGTAGCCCGGGATATGGAGCAGTTG
TTGGCCACCAAAAATCTGGAGAAGCCACTGGAGCAGCCGGAGAATGGGTACACCTACAAGGCCACCTGGT
TCATGCAGTTCCGGGCGGTCCTGTGGCGATCCTGGCTGTCGGTGCTCAAGGAACCACTCCTCGTAAAAGT
GCGACTTATTCAGACAACGGTGAGTGGTTCCAGTGGAAACAAATGATATAACGCTTACAATTCTTGGAAA
CAAATTCGCTAGATTTTAGATAGAATTGCCTGATTCCACACCCTTCTTAGTTTTTTTCAATGAGATGTAT
AGTTTATAGTTTTGCAGAAGATAAATAAATTTCATTTAACTCGCGAATATTAATGAGATGCGAGTAACAT
TTTAATTTGCAGATGGTTGCCATCTTGATTGGCCTCATCTTTTTGGGCCAACAACTCACGCAAGTGGGTG
TGATGAATATCAACGGAGCCATCTTCCTCTTCCTGACCAACATGACCTTTCAAAACGTCTTTGCCACGAT
AAATGTAAGTCATGTTTAGAATACATTTGCATTTCAATAATTTACTAACTTTCTAATGAATCGATTCGAT
TTAGGTGTTCACCTCAGAGCTGCCAGTTTTTATGAGGGAGGCCCGAAGTCGACTTTATCGCTGTGACACA
TACTTTCTGGGCAAAACGATTGCCGAATTGCCGCTTTTTCTCACAGTGCCACTGGTCTTCACGGCGATTG
CCTATCCGATGATCGGACTGCGGGCCGGAGTGCTGCACTTCTTCAACTGCCTGGCGCTGGTCACTCTGGT
GGCCAATGTGTCAACGTCCTTCGGATATCTAATATCCTGCGCCAGCTCCTCGACCTCGATGGCGCTGTCT
GTGGGTCCGCCGGTTATCATACCATTCCTGCTCTTTGGCGGCTTCTTCTTGAACTCGGGCTCGGTGCCAG
TATACCTCAAATGGTTGTCGTACCTCTCATGGTTCCGTTACGCCAACGAGGGTCTGCTGATTAACCAATG
GGCGGACGTGGAGCCGGGCGAAATTAGCTGCACATCGTCGAACACCACGTGCCCCAGTTCGGGCAAGGTC
ATCCTGGAGACGCTTAACTTCTCCGCCGCCGATCTGCCGCTGGACTACGTGGGTCTGGCCATTCTCATCG
TGAGCTTCCGGGTGCTCGCATATCTGGCTCTAAGACTTCGGGCCCGACGCAAGGAGTAGCCGACATATAT
CCGAAATAACTGCTTGTTTTTTTTTTTTACCATTATTACCATCGTGTTTACTGTTTATTGCCCCCTCAAA
AAGCTAATGTAATTATATTTGTGCCAATAAAAACAAGATATGACCTATAGAATACAAGTATTTCCCCTTC
GAACATCCCCACAAGTAGACTTTGGATTTGTCTTCTAACCAAAAGACTTACACACCTGCATACCTTACAT
CAAAAACTCGTTTATCGCTACATAAAACACCGGGATATATTTTTTATATACATACTTTTCAAATCGCGCG
CCCTCTTCATAATTCACCTCCACCACACCACGTTTCGTAGTTGCTCTTTCGCTGTCTCCCACCCGCTCTC
CGCAACACATTCACCTTTTGTTCGACGACCTTGGAGCGACTGTCGTTAGTTCCGCGCGATTCGGTTCGCT
CAAATGGTTCCGAGTGGTTCATTTCGTCTCAATAGAAATTAGTAATAAATATTTGTATGTACAATTTATT
TGCTCCAATATATTTGTATATATTTCCCTCACAGCTATATTTATTCTAATTTAATATTATGACTTTTTAA
GGTAATTTTTTGTGACCTGTTCGGAGTGATTAGCGTTACAATTTGAACTGAAAGTGACATCCAGTGTTTG
TTCCTTGTGTAGATGCATCTCAAAAAAATGGTGGGCATAATAGTGTTGTTTATATATATCAAAAATAACA
ACTATAATAATAAGAATACATTTAATTTAGAAAATGCTTGGATTTCACTGGAACTAGGCTAGCATAACTT
CGTATAATGTATGCTATACGAAGTTATGCTAGCGGATCCAAGCTTGCATGCCTGCAGGTCGGAGTACTGT
CCTCCGAGCGGAGTACTGTCCTCCGAGCGGAGTACTGTCCTCCGAGCGGAGTACTGTCCTCCGAGCGGAG
TACTGTCCTCCGAGCGGAGACTCTAGCGAGCGCCGGAGTATAAATAGAGGCGCTTCGTCTACGGAGCGAC
AATTCAATTCAAACAAGCAAAGTGAACACGTCGCTAAGCGAAAGCTAAGCAAATAAACAAGCGCAGCTGA
ACAAGCTAAACAATCTGCAGTAA
